Addgene plasmid #165920: pBlastR-5xQUAS-mCherry-GMRWhite
Purpose: Blasticidin resistant 5xQUAS mCherry GMR-White CDS response vector. Contains an Alpha level GB2.0 entry point for addition of custom assemblies utilizing blue-white bacterial colony screening
Depositing lab: Koen Venken. Depositing organization: Baylor College of Medicine. Publication: Multiplexed drug-based selection and counterselection genetic manipulations in Drosophila. Matinyan N, Karkhanis MS, Gonzalez Y, Jain A, Saltzman A, Malovannaya A, Sarrion-Perdigones A, Dierick HA, Venken KJT. Cell Rep. 2021 Sep 14;36(11):109700. doi: 10.1016/j.celrep.2021.109700. PubMed 34525356.
Backbone
  Vector backbone: pColE1_AlphaOmega
  Backbone size w/o insert (bp): 2967
  Vector type: Synthetic Biology
Growth in bacteria
  Bacterial resistance: Spectinomycin, 50 μg/mL
  Growth temperature: 37°C
  Growth strain: DH10B
  Copy number: High Copy
Gene/Insert
  Gene/Insert name: Selectable QUAS Response Vector
  Species: Synthetic
  Insert size (bp): 5092
  Cloning method: Restriction Enzyme; 5′ cloning site Unknown (unknown if destroyed)
Terms and licenses: Academic/Nonprofit Terms; Industry Terms: Not Available to Industry
Depositor comments: Terminal Alpha Entry
How to cite: pBlastR-5xQUAS-mCherry-GMRWhite was a gift from Koen Venken (Addgene plasmid # 165920 ; http://n2t.net/addgene:165920 ; RRID:Addgene_165920)
