[The description below was written by a language model from this plasmid's Addgene catalogue record and pLannotate feature annotations shown in this document.]
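Description:
pBlastR-5xQUAS-mCherry-GMRWhite is a synthetic-biology response vector for Drosophila transgenesis, built on the pColE1_AlphaOmega backbone of the GoldenBraid 2.0 modular cloning system. In bacteria it replicates from a high-copy ColE1/pUC-type origin and is selected with spectinomycin through the aadA gene. An f1 origin is also annotated, along with small remnants of a gentamicin resistance gene and an integron Pc promoter upstream of aadA. A lacZα fragment flanked by an MCS and SP6/T7 promoters forms the Alpha-level GoldenBraid entry point. Custom assemblies placed there displace lacZα, so recombinant colonies can be identified by blue-white screening. The depositor describes this as a terminal Alpha entry.

The roughly 5 kb payload carries a φC31 attB site, which allows integrase-mediated, site-specific insertion into attP docking sites in the fly genome. Three expression units follow it. A Drosophila hsp70 promoter drives the blasticidin S deaminase gene (bsr) with an HSV TK polyadenylation signal, giving blasticidin resistance as a drug-based marker for selecting transgenic animals. An mCherry coding sequence with an SV40 poly(A) signal acts as the reporter. According to the name and stated purpose it is controlled by five QUAS sites, so it should respond to the QF transactivator of the Q binary expression system, although the QUAS element itself is not annotated in the feature table. The white coding sequence, also terminated by SV40 poly(A), is described as GMR-driven and supplies a visible eye-pigmentation marker. The GMR enhancer is likewise not annotated. The construct belongs to a toolkit for multiplexed drug-based selection and counterselection in Drosophila.
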