Features (pLannotate 1.2.2; 19 found; start..end, strand, type, name):
     24..71      +  promoter       EM7 promoter: synthetic bacterial promoter&nbsp
    125..143     +  promoter       SP6 promoter: promoter for bacteriophage SP6 RNA polymerase
    150..206     -  misc_feature   MCS: pUC18/19 multiple cloning site
    209..227     -  promoter       T7 promoter: promoter for bacteriophage T7 RNA polymerase
    230..387     +  CDS            lacZα (fragment): LacZα fragment of β-galactosidase; lacZ fragment
    393..483     -  misc_feature   bom (fragment): basis of mobility region from pBR322
    535..604     +  protein_bind   attB: attB site for the φC31 integrase (Groth et al., 2000) phage φC31 integrase
    632..1080    +  promoter       hsp70 promoter: Drosophila melanogaster hsp70Bb promoter
   1173..1592    +  CDS            bsr: BSR_BACCE - Experimental evidence at protein level: Swiss-Prot protein existence level 1. Catalyzes the deamination of the cytosine moiety of the antibiotics blasticidin S, cytomycin and acetylblasticidin S. From Bacillus cereus.
   1600..1647    +  polyA_signal   HSV TK poly(A) signal: herpes simplex virus thymidine kinase polyadenylation signal (Cole and Stacy, 1985)
   1912..2619    +  CDS            mCherry: mCherry is a basic (constitutively fluorescent) red fluorescent protein published in 2004, derived from Discosoma sp.. It is reported to be a very rapidly-maturing monomer with low acid sensitivity.
   2627..2761    -  polyA_signal   SV40 poly(A) signal: SV40 polyadenylation signal
   3227..5287    +  CDS            w: WHITE_DROME - Experimental evidence at transcript level: Swiss-Prot protein existence level 2. Part of a membrane-spanning permease system necessary for the transport of pigment precursors into pigment cells responsible for eye color. White dimerize with brown for the transport of guanine. Scarlet and white complex transports a metabolic intermediate (such as 3- hydroxy kynurenine) from the cytoplasm into the pigment granules. From Drosophila melanogaster (Fruit fly).
   5295..5429    -  polyA_signal   SV40 poly(A) signal: SV40 polyadenylation signal
   5702..6290    -  rep_origin     ori: high-copy-number ColE1/pMB1/pBR322/pUC origin of replication
   6496..6519    +  promoter       Pc promoter (fragment): intI1 (promoter lies within the coding sequence); class 1 integron promoter
   6695..6751    +  CDS            GmR (fragment): gentamycin acetyltransferase; aacC1; confers resistance to gentamycin
   6758..7546    +  CDS            aadA: S3AD_ECOLX - Experimental evidence at protein level: Swiss-Prot protein existence level 1. Mediates bacterial resistance to the antibiotics streptomycin and spectinomycin. From Escherichia coli.
   7604..8059    +  rep_origin     f1 ori (sequence partly withheld): f1 bacteriophage origin of replication; arrow indicates direction of (+) strand synthesis
>Addgene plasmid #165920 | pBlastR-5xQUAS-mCherry-GMRWhite | addgene full sequence | sequence record 331712 | Addgene NGS Result
TAACGGATCAGCGAGAGACCCCTGTTGACAATTAATCATCGGCATAGTATATCGGCATAGTATAATACGA
CAAGGTGAGGAACTAAACCCAGGAGGCAGATCATGACCATGATTACGCCAAGCTATTTAGGTGACACTAT
AGAATACTCAAGCTTGCATGCCTGCAGGTCGACTCTAGAGGATCCCCGGGTACCGAGCTCGAATTCGCCC
TATAGTGAGTCGTATTACAATTCACTGGCCGTCGTTTTACAACGTCGTGACTGGGAAAACCCTGGCGTTA
CCCAACTTAATCGCCTTGCAGCACATCCCCCTTTCGCCAGCTGGCGTAATAGCGAAGAGGCCCGCACCGA
TCGCCCTTCCCAACAGTTGCGCAGCCTGAATGGCGAATGACGCCTGATGCGGTATTTTCTCCTTACGCAT
CTGTGCGGTATTTCACACCGCATATGGTGCACTCTCAGTACAATCTGCTCTGATGCCGCATAGGGTCTCT
CTCCGGATCCCAGGGAGGAATTGGTCGACGATGTAGGTCACTGTCTCGAAGCCGCGGTGCGGGTGCCAGG
GCGTGCCCTTGGGCTCCCCGGGCGCGTACTCCACCTCACCCATCTGGTCCATCATGATGCGCTGTCAGGA
GCTAGAATCCCAAAACAAACTGGTTATTGTGGTAGGTCATTTGTTTGGCAGAAAGAAAACTCGAGAAATT
TCTCTGGCCGTTATTCGTTATTCTCTCTTTTCTTTTTGGGTCGCTCCCTCTCTGCACTAATGCTCTCTCA
CTCTGTCACACAGTAAACGGCATACTGCTCTCGTTGGTTCGAGAGAGCGCGCCTCGAATGTTCGCGAAAA
GAGCGCCGGAGTATAAATAGAGGCGCTTCGTCTACGGAGCGACAATTCAATTCAAACAAGCAAAGTGAAC
ACGTCGCTAAGCGAAAGCTAAGCAAATAAACAAGCGCAGCTGAACAAGCTAAACAATCTGCAGTAAAGTG
CAAGTTAAAGTGAATCAATTAAAAGTAACCAGCAACCAAGTAAATCAACTGCAACTACTGAAATCTGCCA
AGAAGTAATTATTGAATACAAGAAGAGAACACTCAATACTCGAATCCATGTGGGAGTTTATTCTTGACAC
AGATATTTATGATATAATAACTGAGTAAGCTTAACATAAGGAGGAAAACAAAATGAAAACCTTCAACATC
AGCCAGCAGGACCTGGAACTGGTGGAGGTGGCTACCGAGAAGATTACGATGCTCTACGAGGATAACAAGC
ACCACGTGGGAGCTGCCATTCGCACCAAGACGGGCGAGATTATCAGTGCCGTGCACATTGAGGCCTACAT
CGGACGCGTGACCGTGTGTGCCGAGGCCATTGCCATTGGCAGTGCCGTGAGCAACGGCCAGAAGGATTTT
GATACCATTGTGGCCGTGCGTCACCCATACTCCGATGAGGTGGACCGTAGCATCCGTGTCGTGTCCCCGT
GTGGAATGTGCCGTGAGCTGATTAGCGATTACGCCCCCGATTGCTTCGTGCTGATTGAGATGAACGGCAA
GCTGGTCAAGACCACCATTGAGGAACTGATTCCCCTGAAGTATACCCGTAACTAAGCTTGGCAATAAAAA
GACAGAATAAAACGCACGGGTGTTGGGTCGTTTGTTCCGCTGTCAGGAGGGGTAATCGCTTATCCTCGGA
TAAACAATTATCCTCACGGGTAATCGCTTATCCGGGTAATCGCTTATCCTCGGGTAATCGCTTATCCTTT
CCCGAGCTCGCCCGGGGATCGAGCGCAGCGGTATAAAAGGGCGCGGGGTGGCTGAGAGCATCAGTTGTGA
ATGAATGTTCGAGCCGAGCAGACGTGCCGCTGCCTTCGTTAATATCCTTTGAATAAGCCAACTTTGAATC
ACAAGACGCATACCAAACCAAATGGTGTCCAAGGGAGAAGAGGATAACATGGCCATCATCAAGGAGTTCA
TGCGCTTCAAGGTCCACATGGAGGGCAGCGTGAATGGCCACGAGTTCGAGATCGAGGGCGAAGGCGAGGG
ACGTCCCTACGAAGGCACCCAGACCGCCAAACTGAAGGTGACCAAGGGAGGCCCGTTGCCCTTTGCCTGG
GACATCTTGAGCCCCCAGTTCATGTACGGCTCCAAGGCCTACGTGAAGCACCCGGCCGACATTCCCGACT
ACCTGAAGCTGAGCTTCCCCGAAGGCTTCAAGTGGGAGCGCGTGATGAACTTCGAGGACGGCGGAGTGGT
GACCGTGACCCAGGACTCCAGCTTGCAGGACGGCGAGTTCATCTACAAGGTCAAGCTGCGCGGCACGAAC
TTTCCCTCCGATGGCCCGGTGATGCAGAAGAAGACCATGGGCTGGGAGGCTTCCAGCGAGCGCATGTATC
CCGAGGACGGCGCTCTGAAGGGCGAGATCAAGCAGCGCCTGAAGCTGAAGGATGGAGGCCACTACGACGC
CGAGGTGAAGACCACCTACAAGGCCAAGAAGCCCGTGCAATTGCCCGGCGCCTACAACGTGAACATCAAG
CTGGACATCACCAGCCACAACGAGGACTACACCATCGTGGAGCAGTACGAGCGTGCCGAAGGACGTCATA
GCACGGGCGGCATGGATGAGCTGTACAAGTAAGCTTGATCCAGACATGATAAGATACATTGATGAGTTTG
GACAAACCACAACTAGAATGCAGTGAAAAAAATGCTTTATTTGTGAAATTTGTGATGCTATTGCTTTATT
TGTAACCATTATAAGCTGCAATAAACAAGTTAACAACAACAATTGCATTCATTTTATGTTTCAGGTTCAG
GGGGAGGTGTGGGAGGTTTTTTCGCTGTCAGGAGCGTACGACTAGCACCTGACTGTCGAGCCCAGTGGAA
ACCCTTGAAATGCCTTTAAGTCGAGCCCAGTGGAAACCCTTGAAATGCCTTTAAGTCGAGCCCAGTGGAA
ACCCTTGAAATGCCTTTAAGTCGAGCCCAGTGGAAACCCTTGAAATGCCTTTAAGTCGAGCCCAGTGGAA
ACCCTTGAAATGCCTTTAAGTCGAGTAGCAGTCGAGGTAGGTACGTCATGCCCCTCCCGAGCTCGCCCGG
GGATCGAGCGCAGCGGTATAAAAGGGCGCGGGGTGGCTGAGAGCATCAGTTGTGAATGAATGTTCGAGCC
GAGCAGACGTGCCGCTGCCTTCGTTAATATCCTTTGAATAAGCCAACTTTGAATCACAAGACGCATACCA
AACCAAATGGGACAGGAGGACCAGGAGCTGCTGATCCGCGGAGGCTCCAAGCACCCAAGCGCCGAGCACC
TGAACAACGGCGATAGCGGAGCCGCCAGCCAGTCGTGCATCAATCAGGGATTTGGCCAGGCCAAGAATTA
CGGAACCCTGCTGCCCCCCAGCCCCCCAGAGGATAGCGGAAGCGGATCCGGACAGCTGGCCGAGAATCTG
ACGTACGCCTGGCATAACATGGATATCTTCGGCGCCGTGAACCAGCCAGGCAGTGGCTGGCGTCAGCTGG
TGAACCGCACCCGCGGACTGTTCTGCAATGAGCGCCATATCCCAGCCCCACGCAAGCACCTGCTGAAGAA
TGTGTGCGGAGTGGCCTACCCCGGCGAGCTGCTGGCCGTGATGGGAAGTAGTGGCGCCGGAAAGACCACG
CTGCTGAACGCCCTGGCCTTCCGCAGCCCCCAGGGCATTCAGGTGTCCCCAAGCGGCATGCGCCTGCTGA
ACGGCCAGCCCGTGGATGCCAAGGAGATGCAGGCCCGCTGCGCCTACGTGCAGCAGGACGATCTGTTCAT
CGGCAGCCTGACAGCCCGCGAGCATCTGATCTTTCAGGCCATGGTCCGCATGCCCCGCCACCTGACATAC
CGTCAGCGCGTGGCCCGCGTGGACCAGGTCATCCAGGAGCTGAGCCTGAGCAAGTGCCAGCACACCATTA
TTGGCGTGCCAGGCCGCGTGAAGGGCCTGAGTGGCGGAGAGCGCAAGCGCCTGGCCTTTGCCAGCGAGGC
CCTGACCGATCCCCCCCTGCTGATTTGCGACGAGCCGACCAGCGGCCTGGATAGCTTCACCGCCCACTCC
GTGGTGCAGGTGCTGAAGAAGCTGAGCCAGAAGGGAAAGACGGTCATTCTGACGATCCACCAGCCCAGCT
CGGAGCTGTTCGAGCTGTTTGATAAGATTCTGCTGATGGCCGAGGGACGCGTGGCCTTCCTGGGAACCCC
AAGCGAGGCCGTGGATTTCTTCAGCTATGTGGGCGCCCAGTGCCCCACGAATTACAACCCCGCCGACTTC
TATGTGCAAGTGCTGGCCGTGGTGCCAGGACGCGAGATTGAGAGCCGCGATCGCATTGCCAAGATCTGCG
ATAACTTCGCCATCTCCAAGGTGGCCCGCGACATGGAGCAGCTGCTGGCCACGAAGAACCTGGAGAAGCC
CCTGGAGCAGCCCGAGAACGGCTATACGTATAAGGCTACCTGGTTTATGCAGTTTCGCGCCGTGCTGTGG
CGCAGCTGGCTGAGTGTGCTGAAGGAGCCCCTGCTGGTCAAGGTCCGCCTGATCCAGACCACGATGGTGG
CCATTCTGATCGGCCTGATCTTCCTGGGACAGCAGCTGACGCAGGTCGGAGTGATGAACATCAATGGAGC
CATTTTTCTGTTTCTGACGAACATGACGTTCCAGAACGTGTTCGCCACCATCAACGTGTTCACCAGCGAG
CTGCCCGTGTTCATGCGCGAGGCCCGCAGCCGCCTGTACCGCTGCGATACCTACTTCCTGGGAAAGACCA
TTGCCGAGCTGCCGCTGTTCCTGACCGTGCCCCTGGTGTTTACCGCCATTGCCTACCCCATGATTGGCCT
GCGTGCCGGAGTGCTGCATTTCTTTAATTGCCTGGCCCTGGTGACCCTGGTGGCCAACGTGTCGACCAGC
TTCGGCTACCTGATCAGCTGCGCCTCCAGCAGCACCAGCATGGCCCTGAGCGTGGGACCCCCCGTGATTA
TCCCCTTCCTGCTGTTCGGCGGATTCTTTCTGAACTCCGGCAGCGTGCCCGTGTACCTGAAGTGGCTGAG
CTACCTGAGCTGGTTTCGCTACGCCAATGAGGGCCTGCTGATCAATCAGTGGGCCGATGTGGAGCCCGGC
GAGATCTCCTGCACCAGCAGCAACACGACCTGCCCCAGCAGCGGAAAGGTCATCCTGGAGACACTGAATT
TCAGTGCCGCCGACCTGCCACTGGATTATGTGGGCCTGGCCATCCTGATTGTGTCCTTCCGCGTGCTGGC
CTATCTGGCTCTGCGCCTGCGCGCTCGTCGCAAGGAGTGAGCTTGATCCAGACATGATAAGATACATTGA
TGAGTTTGGACAAACCACAACTAGAATGCAGTGAAAAAAATGCTTTATTTGTGAAATTTGTGATGCTATT
GCTTTATTTGTAACCATTATAAGCTGCAATAAACAAGTTAACAACAACAATTGCATTCATTTTATGTTTC
AGGTTCAGGGGGAGGTGTGGGAGGTTTTTTCAGTATGGCAAGCGCTCGACGAATTAACAAGCTTCGCTCT
ATCTCGCTCTCTATCTCTCTCGATCGCTCGTGCTAAGCTTAAGACCGTGGAGAACAAGGAGAACCGCTTG
ACACGGTTATCCACAGAATCAGGGGATAACGCAGGAAAGAACATGTGAGCAAAAGGCCAGCAAAAGGCCA
GGAACCGTAAAAAGGCCGCGTTGCTGGCGTTTTTCCATAGGCTCCGCCCCCCTGACGAGCATCACAAAAA
TCGACGCTCAAGTCAGAGGTGGCGAAACCCGACAGGACTATAAAGATACCAGGCGTTTCCCCCTGGAAGC
TCCCTCGTGCGCTCTCCTGTTCCGACCCTGCCGCTTACCGGATACCTGTCCGCCTTTCTCCCTTCGGGAA
GCGTGGCGCTTTCTCATAGCTCACGCTGTAGGTATCTCAGTTCGGTGTAGGTCGTTCGCTCCAAGCTGGG
CTGTGTGCACGAACCCCCCGTTCAGCCCGACCGCTGCGCCTTATCCGGTAACTATCGTCTTGAGTCCAAC
CCGGTAAGACACGACTTATCGCCACTGGCAGCAGCCACTGGTAACAGGATTAGCAGAGCGAGGTATGTAG
GCGGTGCTACAGAGTTCTTGAAGTGGTGGCCTAACTACGGCTACACTAGAAGAACAGTATTTGGTATCTG
CGCTCTGCTGAAGCCAGTTACCTTCGGAAAAAGAGTTGGTAGCTCTTGATCCGGCAAACAAACCACCGCT
GGTAGCGGTGGTTTTTTTGTTTGCAAGCAGCAGATTACGCGCAGAAAAAAAGGATCTCAAGAAGATCCTT
TGATCTTTTCTACGGGGTCTGACGCTCAGTGGAACGAAAACTCACGTTAAGGGATTTTGGTCATGAGATT
ATCAAAAAGGATCTTCACCTAGATCCTTTTGTGACCAGCCAGGACAGAAATGCCTCGACTTCGCTGCTAC
CCAAGGTTGCCGGGTGACGCACACCGTGGAAACGGATGAAGGCACGAACCCAGTGGACATAAGCCTGTTC
GGTTCGTAAGCTGTAATGCAAGTAGCGTATGCGCTCACGCAACTGGTCCAGAACCTTGACCGAACGCAGC
GGTGGTAACGGCGCAGTGGCGGTTTTCATGGCTTGTTATGACTGTTTTTTTGGGGTACAGTCTATGCCTC
GGGCATCCAAGCAGCAAGCGCGTTACGCCGTGGGTCGATGTTTGATGTTATGGAGCAGCAACGATGTTAC
GCAGCAGGGCAGTCGCCCTAAAACAAAGTTAAACATTATGAGGGAAGCGGTGATCGCCGAAGTATCGACT
CAACTATCAGAGGTAGTTGGCGTCATCGAGCGCCATCTCGAACCGACGTTGCTGGCCGTACATTTGTACG
GCTCCGCAGTGGATGGCGGCCTGAAGCCACACAGTGATATTGATTTGCTGGTTACGGTGACCGTAAGGCT
TGATGAAACAACGCGGCGAGCTTTGATCAACGACCTTTTGGAAACTTCGGCTTCCCCTGGAGAGAGCGAG
ATTCTCCGCGCTGTAGAAGTCACCATTGTTGTGCACGACGACATCATTCCGTGGCGTTATCCAGCTAAGC
GCGAACTGCAATTTGGAGAATGGCAGCGCAATGACATTCTTGCAGGTATCTTCGAGCCAGCCACGATCGA
CATTGATCTGGCTATCTTGCTGACAAAAGCAAGAGAACATAGCGTTGCCTTGGTAGGTCCAGCGGCGGAG
GAACTCTTTGATCCGGTTCCTGAACAGGATCTATTTGAGGCGCTAAATGAAACCTTAACGCTATGGAACT
CGCCGCCCGACTGGGCTGGCGATGAGCGAAATGTAGTGCTTACGTTGTCCCGCATTTGGTACAGCGCAGT
AACCGGCAAAATCGCGCCGAAGGATGTAGCTGCCGACTGGGCAATGGAGCGCCTGCCGGCCCAGTATCAG
CCCGTCATACTTGAAGCTAGACAGGCTTATCTTGGACAAGAAGAAGATCGTTTGGCCTCGCGCGCAGATC
AGTTGGAAGAATTTGTCCACTACGTGAAAGGCGAGATCACCAAGGTAGTCGGCAAATAATCACTAGACCA
ATGTTACACATATATACTTTAGATTGATTTAAAACTTCATGT
[125 nt withheld, positions 7603-7727]
C
[91 nt withheld, positions 7729-7819]
AGGGTGATGGTTCACGTAGTGGGCCAGCGCCCTGATAGACGGTTTTTCGCCCTTTGACGTTGGAGTCCAC
GTTCTTT
[37 nt withheld, positions 7897-7933]
ACCCTATCTCGGTCTATTCTTTTGATTTATAAGGGATTTTGCCGATTTCGGCCTATTGGTTAAAAAATGA
GCTGATTTAACAAAAATTTAACGCGAATTTTAACAAAATATTAACGCTTACAATTT
